Addgene plasmid #133310: pGL4-eIF3B MBE3 mutant
Purpose: Expression of luciferase driven by eIF3B promoter region mutated at the E-box binding motif 3
Depositing lab: Josep Domingo-Domenech. Depositing organization: Thomas Jefferson University. Publication: Master transcription factor reprograming unleashes selective translation promoting castration resistance and immune evasion in lethal prostate cancer. Santasusagna S, Zhu S, Jawalagatti V, Carceles-Cordon M, Ertel A, Garcia-Longarte S, Song WM, Fujiwara N, Li P, Mendizabal I, Petrylak DP, Kelly WK, Reddy EP, Wang L, Schiewer MJ, Lujambio A, Karnes J, Knudsen KE, Cordon-Cardo C, Dong H, Huang H, Carracedo A, Hoshida Y, Rodriguez-Bravo V, Domingo-Domenech J. Cancer Discov. 2023 Sep 7. doi: 10.1158/2159-8290.CD-23-0306. PubMed 37676710.
Backbone
  Vector backbone: pGL4.10
  Backbone manufacturer: promega
  Backbone size w/o insert (bp): 4242
  Total vector size (bp): 5829
  Vector type: Mammalian Expression, Luciferase
Growth in bacteria
  Bacterial resistance: Ampicillin, 100 μg/mL
  Growth temperature: 37°C
  Growth strain: DH5alpha
  Copy number: Unknown
Gene/Insert
  Gene/Insert name: eIF3B promoter MBE3 mutant (alt name: PRT1; EIF3S9; EIF3-ETA; EIF3-P110; EIF3-P116)
  Species: H. sapiens (human)
  Insert size (bp): 1612
  Mutation: ccacgtgacc changed to cAaAAAAacc
  GenBank ID: NM_003751 NM_001037283
  Entrez Gene: EIF3B (a.k.a. EIF3-ETA, EIF3-P110, EIF3-P116, EIF3S9, PRT1)
  Promoter: eIF3B
  Cloning method: Restriction Enzyme; 5′ cloning site NheI (not destroyed); 3′ cloning site BglII (not destroyed)
  Sequencing primers: 5′ 5′-d(CTAGCAAAATAGGCTGTCCC)-3 or ' 5′-d(GACGATAGTCATGCCCCGCG)-3
Resource information
  A portion of this plasmid was derived from a plasmid made by: genscript
Terms and licenses: Academic/Nonprofit Terms; Industry Terms: Not Available to Industry
How to cite: pGL4-eIF3B MBE3 mutant was a gift from Josep Domingo-Domenech (Addgene plasmid # 133310 ; http://n2t.net/addgene:133310 ; RRID:Addgene_133310)
