[The description below was written by a language model from this plasmid's Addgene catalogue record and pLannotate feature annotations shown in this document.]
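Description:
pGL4-eIF3B MBE3 mutant is a mammalian promoter-reporter plasmid built on the promoterless pGL4.10 firefly luciferase backbone. It is maintained in E. coli through a high-copy ColE1/pUC-type origin and selected with ampicillin via the β-lactamase gene. As in the parental backbone, a synthetic polyadenylation signal and an RNA polymerase II transcriptional pause site sit upstream of the cloning region. These elements suppress read-through transcription from the vector, so luciferase output reflects the activity of the inserted promoter.

The insert is a roughly 1.6 kb fragment of the human EIF3B promoter region, cloned between the NheI and BglII sites directly upstream of the synthetic luc2 luciferase coding sequence, which is followed by the SV40 late polyadenylation signal. The fragment carries a substitution that destroys one E-box motif, designated binding element 3 (MBE3), by replacing its core with an A-rich sequence. Automated annotation detects a short EIF3B coding match at the 3′ end of the insert, suggesting the fragment extends past the transcription start into the beginning of the gene. The small C14orf178 and C8orf17 matches within the insert, like the TcR and large T antigen fragments in the backbone, are most likely incidental similarity hits rather than functional parts. Part of the plasmid was derived from commercially synthesised material.

The construct is used in transient transfection luciferase assays, presumably compared with the wild-type promoter reporter, to test whether this E-box is required for transcription-factor-driven EIF3B promoter activity. The associated work concerns translational reprogramming in advanced prostate cancer.
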