Features (pLannotate 1.2.2; 12 found; start..end, strand, type, name):
      1..49      +  polyA_signal   poly(A) signal: synthetic polyadenylation signal
     63..154     +  misc_feature   pause site: RNA polymerase II transcriptional pause signal from the human α2 globin gene
    157..327     +  CDS            C14orf178 (fragment): CN178_HUMAN - Experimental evidence at transcript level: Swiss-Prot protein existence level 2. From Homo sapiens (Human).
    529..618     -  CDS            C8orf17 (fragment): MOST1_HUMAN - Experimental evidence at protein level: Swiss-Prot protein existence level 1. May be involved in cell survival, proliferation and progression of cancer cells. From Homo sapiens (Human).
   1640..1792    +  CDS            EIF3B (fragment): EIF3B_HUMAN - Also known as EIF3S9 From Homo sapiens (Human).
   1841..3493    +  CDS            luciferase: firefly luciferase synthetic luc2 version of the luciferase gene
   3537..3658    -  polyA_signal   SV40 poly(A) signal: SV40 polyadenylation signal
   3681..3749    -  CDS            large T antigen (fragment): large T antigen from SV40 (simian virus 40)
   3765..3897    +  CDS            TcR (fragment): tetracycline efflux protein; tet; confers resistance to tetracycline
   4077..4665    -  rep_origin     ori: high-copy-number ColE1/pMB1/pBR322/pUC origin of replication
   4865..5725    -  CDS            AmpR: β-lactamase confers resistance to ampicillin, carbenicillin, and related antibiotics
   5726..5767    -  promoter       AmpR promoter (fragment): bla
>Addgene plasmid #133310 | pGL4-eIF3B MBE3 mutant | addgene full sequence | sequence record 260256 | Addgene NGS Result
AATAAAATATCTTTATTTTCATTACATCTGTGTGTTGGTTTTTTGTGTGAATCGATAGTACTAACATACG
CTCTCCATCAAAACAAAACGAAACAAAACAAACTAGCAAAATAGGCTGTCCCCAGTGCAAGTGCAGGTGC
CAGAACATTTCTCTGGCCTAACTGGCCGGTACCTGAGCTCGCTAGCACAGGGTCTCGCTATGTTGCCCTG
ACTGGTCTTGAACTCTTGGGCTCAAGTGATCCTCCTGTCTTGGCCTCCCAAAGTACTGGGAAGAGAGGTG
TGAGCCACCGCGCAGGGCCTAGCCATTTTAATATGAAGTTTAGTATACAGTTCAGTGGCATCAAGTACAT
TCACCATGTTGTACCATCACCACCGTCATCTCCAAAACGTTCTCATCCTCCCAAATTGAAGGTCCGTCCC
CGATAAACACTCCCCACTCTCCACCCCAGCCTCTGGGTACCACCTGTTTTATTTATTTATTTAATTTTCG
TAGAGATGAGGGCTGGCGTGCGGGGGGTGGTGGTGCTATGTTGGCAAGGCTGGTCTCCAACTCCTAAGCT
CAAGCGATCTTCCCACCTCAGCCTCCCAAAGTGCTGGGATAACAGGCGTGATCCACTGGGTTGTTTTCTA
GGATGATTAAGACATCCCCCAACCAGTGGTTGTCCTCCACTCCGGCAAAAAACAAGATAGAAGCCACATG
CACCCAATGCCCGTCCCGTGAGCACCCGCGCAGAGCGAACCGCTCCGGTCCCTCCGGAGTCAGCCTCGAG
CTCCACGCGGCGAGGACCCGCCCCCGCCCCAAAAAAACCCGCGCTGTCCCGCGCTGAAGGCGGCGGCCTC
GGATGGACTGAACCACTGTGAAAGCCCGAATGGGGGGAAACAGGCAGTGACGGCCGCTAGGGAAGGACTG
GGGGTAAGCGATTAAAGAAACTTCCATACATTTTTGTATCGCGCCAGGCAGTCGTCCTTCTAGTCGTGTG
GGCCCTCTCTGGCTCGCCCCGAATTCCTTTTCTATTTTGAAGTAGTCTGTCCTTTTGCTCAGTCAGTAGG
CGAGTCCAAGTGACAGACACGGACAGGGGGGACTTTAGTAACGTAAACTAAACGGTTTCCCTAGCGAAAG
GCTCAGACGCCCTGAGCAATCGCCTGTTGAGTCTCCACTCTTCCAGGGTATTAACTGTTGAGTTAGAGGA
CATTTTCCTAGCATTCCGGGTACTAAAATCATTTCTTGTCCCCGCCTTCAGCTCCACAAATAGTTCAGTC
CCGCCCCGCAGCGTCCGACGGGAAAGGAAAGGGGGAGGACGCCATGTTGGACGGAACCATCTGCTGCCAC
ACATGGGGTGGTCAATGCTCCCATGAGTTTACTGATGCACAGAAACAACCTTGCTGAATGGAATTAAGCA
CTTTCTTGTCACAAATATATCAGTTTGATGATTTTCGGGCGCGGTCTTGTGGATGCGAGTCCTCTCAGGG
TCGTTCGTGAGGCCCCAGGGCGTGGGTGCGCCCCCCGCCCCGCGGCCTTGGTGCGGCCTCCCCGTCGCAC
GCACATGGCTGGGCTGTAGCCGTCGCGGCGCGCGGTGCGGCCTGGGAGAGTCGGAAGCGCGGCGGCCGCG
GAGCCCTGCGAGTAGGCAGCGTTGGGCCCATGCAGGACGCGGAGAACGTGGCGGTGCCCGAGGCGGCCGA
GGAGCGCGCCGAGCCCGGCCAGCAGCAGCCGGCCGCCGAGCCGCCGCCAGCCGAGGGGCTGCTGCGGCCC
GCGGGGCCCGGCGCTCCGGAGGCCGCGGGGACCGAGAGATCTGGCCTCGGCGGCCAAGCTTGGCAATCCG
GTACTGTTGGTAAAGCCACCATGGAAGATGCCAAAAACATTAAGAAGGGCCCAGCGCCATTCTACCCACT
CGAAGACGGGACCGCCGGCGAGCAGCTGCACAAAGCCATGAAGCGCTACGCCCTGGTGCCCGGCACCATC
GCCTTTACCGACGCACATATCGAGGTGGACATTACCTACGCCGAGTACTTCGAGATGAGCGTTCGGCTGG
CAGAAGCTATGAAGCGCTATGGGCTGAATACAAACCATCGGATCGTGGTGTGCAGCGAGAATAGCTTGCA
GTTCTTCATGCCCGTGTTGGGTGCCCTGTTCATCGGTGTGGCTGTGGCCCCAGCTAACGACATCTACAAC
GAGCGCGAGCTGCTGAACAGCATGGGCATCAGCCAGCCCACCGTCGTATTCGTGAGCAAGAAAGGGCTGC
AAAAGATCCTCAACGTGCAAAAGAAGCTACCGATCATACAAAAGATCATCATCATGGATAGCAAGACCGA
CTACCAGGGCTTCCAAAGCATGTACACCTTCGTGACTTCCCATTTGCCACCCGGCTTCAACGAGTACGAC
TTCGTGCCCGAGAGCTTCGACCGGGACAAAACCATCGCCCTGATCATGAACAGTAGTGGCAGTACCGGAT
TGCCCAAGGGCGTAGCCCTACCGCACCGCACCGCTTGTGTCCGATTCAGTCATGCCCGCGACCCCATCTT
CGGCAACCAGATCATCCCCGACACCGCTATCCTCAGCGTGGTGCCATTTCACCACGGCTTCGGCATGTTC
ACCACGCTGGGCTACTTGATCTGCGGCTTTCGGGTCGTGCTCATGTACCGCTTCGAGGAGGAGCTATTCT
TGCGCAGCTTGCAAGACTATAAGATTCAATCTGCCCTGCTGGTGCCCACACTATTTAGCTTCTTCGCTAA
GAGCACTCTCATCGACAAGTACGACCTAAGCAACTTGCACGAGATCGCCAGCGGCGGGGCGCCGCTCAGC
AAGGAGGTAGGTGAGGCCGTGGCCAAACGCTTCCACCTACCAGGCATCCGCCAGGGCTACGGCCTGACAG
AAACAACCAGCGCCATTCTGATCACCCCCGAAGGGGACGACAAGCCTGGCGCAGTAGGCAAGGTGGTGCC
CTTCTTCGAGGCTAAGGTGGTGGACTTGGACACCGGTAAGACACTGGGTGTGAACCAGCGCGGCGAGCTG
TGCGTCCGTGGCCCCATGATCATGAGCGGCTACGTTAACAACCCCGAGGCTACAAACGCTCTCATCGACA
AGGACGGCTGGCTGCACAGCGGCGACATCGCCTACTGGGACGAGGACGAGCACTTCTTCATCGTGGACCG
GCTGAAGAGCCTGATCAAATACAAGGGCTACCAGGTAGCCCCAGCCGAACTGGAGAGCATCCTGCTGCAA
CACCCCAACATCTTCGACGCCGGGGTCGCCGGCCTGCCCGACGACGATGCCGGCGAGCTGCCCGCCGCAG
TCGTCGTGCTGGAACACGGTAAAACCATGACCGAGAAGGAGATCGTGGACTATGTGGCCAGCCAGGTTAC
AACCGCCAAGAAGCTGCGCGGTGGTGTTGTGTTCGTGGACGAGGTGCCTAAAGGACTGACCGGCAAGTTG
GACGCCCGCAAGATCCGCGAGATTCTCATTAAGGCCAAGAAGGGCGGCAAGATCGCCGTGTAATAATTCT
AGAGTCGGGGCGGCCGGCCGCTTCGAGCAGACATGATAAGATACATTGATGAGTTTGGACAAACCACAAC
TAGAATGCAGTGAAAAAAATGCTTTATTTGTGAAATTTGTGATGCTATTGCTTTATTTGTAACCATTATA
AGCTGCAATAAACAAGTTAACAACAACAATTGCATTCATTTTATGTTTCAGGTTCAGGGGGAGGTGTGGG
AGGTTTTTTAAAGCAAGTAAAACCTCTACAAATGTGGTAAAATCGATAAGGATCCGTCGACCGATGCCCT
TGAGAGCCTTCAACCCAGTCAGCTCCTTCCGGTGGGCGCGGGGCATGACTATCGTCGCCGCACTTATGAC
TGTCTTCTTTATCATGCAACTCGTAGGACAGGTGCCGGCAGCGCTCTTCCGCTTCCTCGCTCACTGACTC
GCTGCGCTCGGTCGTTCGGCTGCGGCGAGCGGTATCAGCTCACTCAAAGGCGGTAATACGGTTATCCACA
GAATCAGGGGATAACGCAGGAAAGAACATGTGAGCAAAAGGCCAGCAAAAGGCCAGGAACCGTAAAAAGG
CCGCGTTGCTGGCGTTTTTCCATAGGCTCCGCCCCCCTGACGAGCATCACAAAAATCGACGCTCAAGTCA
GAGGTGGCGAAACCCGACAGGACTATAAAGATACCAGGCGTTTCCCCCTGGAAGCTCCCTCGTGCGCTCT
CCTGTTCCGACCCTGCCGCTTACCGGATACCTGTCCGCCTTTCTCCCTTCGGGAAGCGTGGCGCTTTCTC
ATAGCTCACGCTGTAGGTATCTCAGTTCGGTGTAGGTCGTTCGCTCCAAGCTGGGCTGTGTGCACGAACC
CCCCGTTCAGCCCGACCGCTGCGCCTTATCCGGTAACTATCGTCTTGAGTCCAACCCGGTAAGACACGAC
TTATCGCCACTGGCAGCAGCCACTGGTAACAGGATTAGCAGAGCGAGGTATGTAGGCGGTGCTACAGAGT
TCTTGAAGTGGTGGCCTAACTACGGCTACACTAGAAGAACAGTATTTGGTATCTGCGCTCTGCTGAAGCC
AGTTACCTTCGGAAAAAGAGTTGGTAGCTCTTGATCCGGCAAACAAACCACCGCTGGTAGCGGTGGTTTT
TTTGTTTGCAAGCAGCAGATTACGCGCAGAAAAAAAGGATCTCAAGAAGATCCTTTGATCTTTTCTACGG
GGTCTGACGCTCAGTGGAACGAAAACTCACGTTAAGGGATTTTGGTCATGAGATTATCAAAAAGGATCTT
CACCTAGATCCTTTTAAATTAAAAATGAAGTTTTAAATCAATCTAAAGTATATATGAGTAAACTTGGTCT
GACAGCGGCCGCAAATGCTAAACCACTGCAGTGGTTACCAGTGCTTGATCAGTGAGGCACCGATCTCAGC
GATCTGCCTATTTCGTTCGTCCATAGTGGCCTGACTCCCCGTCGTGTAGATCACTACGATTCGTGAGGGC
TTACCATCAGGCCCCAGCGCAGCAATGATGCCGCGAGAGCCGCGTTCACCGGCCCCCGATTTGTCAGCAA
TGAACCAGCCAGCAGGGAGGGCCGAGCGAAGAAGTGGTCCTGCTACTTTGTCCGCCTCCATCCAGTCTAT
GAGCTGCTGTCGTGATGCTAGAGTAAGAAGTTCGCCAGTGAGTAGTTTCCGAAGAGTTGTGGCCATTGCT
ACTGGCATCGTGGTATCACGCTCGTCGTTCGGTATGGCTTCGTTCAACTCTGGTTCCCAGCGGTCAAGCC
GGGTCACATGATCACCCATATTATGAAGAAATGCAGTCAGCTCCTTAGGGCCTCCGATCGTTGTCAGAAG
TAAGTTGGCCGCGGTGTTGTCGCTCATGGTAATGGCAGCACTACACAATTCTCTTACCGTCATGCCATCC
GTAAGATGCTTTTCCGTGACCGGCGAGTACTCAACCAAGTCGTTTTGTGAGTAGTGTATACGGCGACCAA
GCTGCTCTTGCCCGGCGTCTATACGGGACAACACCGCGCCACATAGCAGTACTTTGAAAGTGCTCATCAT
CGGGAATCGTTCTTCGGGGCGGAAAGACTCAAGGATCTTGCCGCTATTGAGATCCAGTTCGATATAGCCC
ACTCTTGCACCCAGTTGATCTTCAGCATCTTTTACTTTCACCAGCGTTTCGGGGTGTGCAAAAACAGGCA
AGCAAAATGCCGCAAAGAAGGGAATGAGTGCGACACGAAAATGTTGGATGCTCATACTCGTCCTTTTTCA
ATATTATTGAAGCATTTATCAGGGTTACTAGTACGTCTCTCAAGGATAAGTAAGTAATATTAAGGTACGG
GAGGTATTGGACAGGCCGC
