>Addgene plasmid #133310 | pGL4-eIF3B MBE3 mutant | depositor partial sequence | sequence record 256212 | eIF3B MBE4 mutant
ACAGGGTCTCGCTATGTTGCCCTGACTGGTCTTGAACTCTTGGGCTCAAGTGATCCTCCTGTCTTGGCCT
CCCAAAGTACTGGGAAGAGAGGTGTGAGCCACCGCGCAGGGCCTAGCCATTTTAATATGAAGTTTAGTAT
ACAGTTCAGTGGCATCAAGTACATTCACCATGTTGTACCATCACCACCGTCATCTCCAAAACGTTCTCAT
CCTCCCAAATTGAAGGTCCGTCCCCGATAAACACTCCCCACTCTCCACCCCAGCCTCTGGGTACCACCTG
TTTTATTTATTTATTTAATTTTCGTAGAGATGAGGGCTGGCGTGCGGGGGGTGGTGGTGCTATGTTGGCA
AGGCTGGTCTCCAACTCCTAAGCTCAAGCGATCTTCCCACCTCAGCCTCCCAAAGTGCTGGGATAACAGG
CGTGATCCACTGGGTTGTTTTCTAGGATGATTAAGACATCCCCCAACCAGTGGTTGTCCTCCACTCCGGC
AAAAAACAAGATAGAAGCCACATGCACCCAATGCCCGTCCCGTGAGCACCCGCGCAGAGCGAACCGCTCC
GGTCCCTCCGGAGTCAGCCTCGAGCTCCACGCGGCGAGGACCCGCCCCCGCCCCAAAAAAACCCGCGCTG
TCCCGCGCTGAAGGCGGCGGCCTCGGATGGACTGAACCACTGTGAAAGCCCGAATGGGGGGAAACAGGCA
GTGACGGCCGCTAGGGAAGGACTGGGGGTAAGCGATTAAAGAAACTTCCATACATTTTTGTATCGCGCCA
GGCAGTCGTCCTTCTAGTCGTGTGGGCCCTCTCTGGCTCGCCCCGAATTCCTTTTCTATTTTGAAGTAGT
CTGTCCTTTTGCTCAGTCAGTAGGCGAGTCCAAGTGACAGACACGGACAGGGGGGACTTTAGTAACGTAA
ACTAAACGGTTTCCCTAGCGAAAGGCTCAGACGCCCTGAGCAATCGCCTGTTGAGTCTCCACTCTTCCAG
GGTATTAACTGTTGAGTTAGAGGACATTTTCCTAGCATTCCGGGTACTAAAATCATTTCTTGTCCCCGCC
TTCAGCTCCACAAATAGTTCAGTCCCGCCCCGCAGCGTCCGACGGGAAAGGAAAGGGGGAGGACGCCATG
TTGGACGGAACCATCTGCTGCCACACATGGGGTGGTCAATGCTCCCATGAGTTTACTGATGCACAGAAAC
AACCTTGCTGAATGGAATTAAGCACTTTCTTGTCACAAATATATCAGTTTGATGATTTTCGGGCGCGGTC
TTGTGGATGCGAGTCCTCTCAGGGTCGTTCGTGAGGCCCCAGGGCGTGGGTGCGCCCCCCGCCCCGCGGC
CTTGGTGCGGCCTCCCCGTCGCACGCACATGGCTGGGCTGTAGCCGTCGCGGCGCGCGGTGCGGCCTGGG
AGAGTCGGAAGCGCGGCGGCCGCGGAGCCCTGCGAGTAGGCAGCGTTGGGCCCATGCAGGACGCGGAGAA
CGTGGCGGTGCCCGAGGCGGCCGAGGAGCGCGCCGAGCCCGGCCAGCAGCAGCCGGCCGCCGAGCCGCCG
CCAGCCGAGGGGCTGCTGCGGCCCGCGGGGCCCGGCGCTCCGGAGGCCGCGGGGACCGAG
